Addgene plasmid #69874: pRK010
Purpose: expression of Channelrhodopsin-2 XXL (extra high expression and long open state, D156C) mutant
Depositing lab: Robert Kittel & Georg Nagel. Publication: Channelrhodopsin-2-XXL, a powerful optogenetic tool for low-light applications. Dawydow A, Gueta R, Ljaschenko D, Ullrich S, Hermann M, Ehmann N, Gao S, Fiala A, Langenhan T, Nagel G, Kittel RJ. Proc Natl Acad Sci U S A. 2014 Sep 23;111(38):13972-7. doi: 10.1073/pnas.1408269111. Epub 2014 Sep 8. PubMed 25201989.
Backbone
  Vector backbone: pTL412
  Total vector size (bp): 9118
  Vector type: Unspecified
Growth in bacteria
  Bacterial resistance: Ampicillin, 100 μg/mL
  Growth temperature: 37°C
  Growth strain: DH5alpha
  Copy number: Unknown
Gene/Insert
  Gene/Insert name: Channelrhodopsin-2 (alt name: ChR2)
  Mutation: D156C (XXL)
  Promoter: Drosophila Hsp70
  Cloning method: Restriction Enzyme; 5′ cloning site XbaI (not destroyed); 3′ cloning site AgeI (not destroyed)
  Sequencing primers: 5′ pCasper-hs; 3′ SV40-splice-R2 or SV40pA-R
Terms and licenses: Academic/Nonprofit Terms; Industry Terms: Not Available to Industry
Depositor comments: Georg Nagel made this construct.
How to cite: pRK010 was a gift from Robert Kittel & Georg Nagel (Addgene plasmid # 69874 ; http://n2t.net/addgene:69874 ; RRID:Addgene_69874)
