[The description below was written by a language model from this plasmid's Addgene catalogue record and pLannotate feature annotations shown in this document.]
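Description:
pRK010 is a Drosophila transgenesis plasmid for GAL4-dependent expression of Channelrhodopsin-2-XXL, the D156C mutant of the Chlamydomonas reinhardtii blue-light-gated cation channel, named for its extra high expression and long open state. The catalogue lists the vector type as unspecified and the backbone as pTL412, with a total size of about 9.1 kb. The annotated features nonetheless show the layout of a φC31 site-specific integration vector. An attB site allows integrase-mediated insertion into an attP landing site in the fly genome, and a mini-white eye-colour gene serves as the visible marker for identifying transformants. In bacteria the plasmid is maintained through a high-copy ColE1/pUC-type origin and selected with ampicillin via the β-lactamase gene.

The expression cassette begins with four annotated blocks of 5X UAS, giving twenty GAL4 binding sites. These sit upstream of the Drosophila hsp70 promoter, which is the promoter named in the catalogue entry and in this arrangement typically acts as the basal promoter on which bound GAL4 works. A modified myosin heavy chain intron follows, a part commonly included to boost transcript processing and expression. Next comes the ChR2 coding region, annotated as the N-terminal fragment of the protein and cloned between XbaI and AgeI sites. The 3′ end derives from SV40 early-region sequence containing the small t intron and the SV40 polyadenylation signal. The short T-antigen and NLS "CDS" hits there are most likely annotation remnants of this terminator fragment rather than expressed tags.

Crossing transgenic flies to a GAL4 driver line should restrict ChR2-XXL to chosen cell types. The record describes the mutant as an optogenetic tool suited to low-light applications.
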