Features (pLannotate 1.2.2; 21 found; start..end, strand, type, name):
     31..135     +  promoter       AmpR promoter: bla
    136..996     +  CDS            AmpR: β-lactamase; bla; confers resistance to ampicillin, carbenicillin, and related antibiotics
   1167..1755    +  rep_origin     ori: high-copy-number ColE1/pMB1/pBR322/pUC origin of replication
   1842..1911    +  protein_bind   attB: attB site for the φC31 integrase (Groth et al., 2000) phage φC31 integrase
   2606..5478    +  CDS            mini-white: Drosophila white gene eye color pigment; white; This is a modified version of the white gene lacking part of the first intron.
   6251..6406    +  CDS            YPB1_ECOLX (fragment): Protein predicted: Swiss-Prot protein existence level 4. From Escherichia coli.
   6488..6509    -  misc_feature   MCS (fragment): pUC18/19 multiple cloning site
   6508..6602    +  protein_bind   5X UAS: five tandem copies of the "ScaI site" 17-mer CGGAGTACTGTCCTCCG, an upstream activating sequence (UAS) that efficiently binds yeast Gal4 (Webster et al., 1988; Pfeiffer et al., 2010) GAL4
   6636..6730    +  protein_bind   5X UAS: five tandem copies of the "ScaI site" 17-mer CGGAGTACTGTCCTCCG, an upstream activating sequence (UAS) that efficiently binds yeast Gal4 (Webster et al., 1988; Pfeiffer et al., 2010) GAL4
   6764..6858    +  protein_bind   5X UAS: five tandem copies of the "ScaI site" 17-mer CGGAGTACTGTCCTCCG, an upstream activating sequence (UAS) that efficiently binds yeast Gal4 (Webster et al., 1988; Pfeiffer et al., 2010) GAL4
   6877..6893    -  misc_feature   MCS (fragment): pUC18/19 multiple cloning site
   6892..6986    +  protein_bind   5X UAS: five tandem copies of the "ScaI site" 17-mer CGGAGTACTGTCCTCCG, an upstream activating sequence (UAS) that efficiently binds yeast Gal4 (Webster et al., 1988; Pfeiffer et al., 2010) GAL4
   7011..7249    +  promoter       hsp70 promoter: Drosophila melanogaster hsp70Bb promoter
   7264..7330    +  intron         Mhc intron: modified Drosophila myosin heavy chain intron 16 (Pfeiffer et al., 2010)
   7370..8295    +  CDS            ChR2 (fragment): N-terminal fragment of channelrhodopsin-2 from the alga Chlamydomonas reinhardtii (Nagel et al., 2003) blue light-activated cation channel
   8328..8402    +  CDS            small t antigen (fragment): SV40 (simian virus 40) small t antigen
   8404..8469    +  intron         small t intron: SV40 (simian virus 40) small t antigen intron
   8599..8619    +  CDS            SV40 NLS: nuclear localization signal of SV40 (simian virus 40) large T antigen
   8626..8760    +  CDS            LT_POVHA (fragment): Protein inferred from homology: Swiss-Prot protein existence level 3. Isoform large T antigen is a key early protein essential for both driving viral replication and inducing cellular transformation. Plays a role in viral genome replication by driving entry of quiescent cells into the cell cycle and by autoregulating the synthesis of viral early mRNA. Displays highly oncogenic activities by corrupting the host cellular checkpoint mechanisms that guard cell division and the transcription, replication, and repair of DNA. Participates in the modulation of cellular gene expression preceeding viral
   8785..8868    +  CDS            large T antigen (fragment): large T antigen from SV40 (simian virus 40)
   8891..9025    +  polyA_signal   SV40 poly(A) signal: SV40 polyadenylation signal
>Addgene plasmid #69874 | pRK010 | depositor full sequence | sequence record 124039 | pRK010 sequence 9121 bps
GACTCAGGTGGCACTTTTCGGGGAAATGTGCGCGGAACCCCTATTTGTTTATTTTTCTAAATACATTCAA
ATATGTATCCGCTCATGAGACAATAACCCTGATAAATGCTTCAATAATATTGAAAAAGGAAGAGTATGAG
TATTCAACATTTCCGTGTCGCCCTTATTCCCTTTTTTGCGGCATTTTGCCTTCCTGTTTTTGCTCACCCA
GAAACGCTGGTGAAAGTAAAAGATGCTGAAGATCAGTTGGGTGCACGAGTGGGTTACATCGAACTGGATC
TCAACAGCGGTAAGATCCTTGAGAGTTTTCGCCCCGAAGAACGTTTTCCAATGATGAGCACTTTTAAAGT
TCTGCTATGTGGCGCGGTATTATCCCGTATTGACGCCGGGCAAGAGCAACTCGGTCGCCGCATACACTAT
TCTCAGAATGACTTGGTTGAGTACTCACCAGTCACAGAAAAGCATCTTACGGATGGCATGACAGTAAGAG
AATTATGCAGTGCTGCCATAACCATGAGTGATAACACTGCGGCCAACTTACTTCTGACAACGATCGGAGG
ACCGAAGGAGCTAACCGCTTTTTTGCACAACATGGGGGATCATGTAACTCGCCTTGATCGTTGGGAACCG
GAGCTGAATGAAGCCATACCAAACGACGAGCGTGACACCACGATGCCTGTAGCAATGGCAACAACGTTGC
GCAAACTATTAACTGGCGAACTACTTACTCTAGCTTCCCGGCAACAATTAATAGACTGGATGGAGGCGGA
TAAAGTTGCAGGACCACTTCTGCGCTCGGCCCTTCCGGCTGGCTGGTTTATTGCTGATAAATCTGGAGCC
GGTGAGCGTGGGTCTCGCGGTATCATTGCAGCACTGGGGCCAGATGGTAAGCCCTCCCGTATCGTAGTTA
TCTACACGACGGGGAGTCAGGCAACTATGGATGAACGAAATAGACAGATCGCTGAGATAGGTGCCTCACT
GATTAAGCATTGGTAACTGTCAGACCAAGTTTACTCATATATACTTTAGATTGATTTAAAACTTCATTTT
TAATTTAAAAGGATCTAGGTGAAGATCCTTTTTGATAATCTCATGACCAAAATCCCTTAACGTGAGTTTT
CGTTCCACTGAGCGTCAGACCCCGTAGAAAAGATCAAAGGATCTTCTTGAGATCCTTTTTTTCTGCGCGT
AATCTGCTGCTTGCAAACAAAAAAACCACCGCTACCAGCGGTGGTTTGTTTGCCGGATCAAGAGCTACCA
ACTCTTTTTCCGAAGGTAACTGGCTTCAGCAGAGCGCAGATACCAAATACTGTTCTTCTAGTGTAGCCGT
AGTTAGGCCACCACTTCAAGAACTCTGTAGCACCGCCTACATACCTCGCTCTGCTAATCCTGTTACCAGT
GGCTGCTGCCAGTGGCGATAAGTCGTGTCTTACCGGGTTGGACTCAAGACGATAGTTACCGGATAAGGCG
CAGCGGTCGGGCTGAACGGGGGGTTCGTGCACACAGCCCAGCTTGGAGCGAACGACCTACACCGAACTGA
GATACCTACAGCGTGAGCTATGAGAAAGCGCCACGCTTCCCGAAGGGAGAAAGGCGGACAGGTATCCGGT
AAGCGGCAGGGTCGGAACAGGAGAGCGCACGAGGGAGCTTCCAGGGGGAAACGCCTGGTATCTTTATAGT
CCTGTCGGGTTTCGCCACCTCTGACTTGAGCGTCGATTTTTGTGATGCTCGTCAGGGGGGCGGAGCCTAT
GGAAAAACGCCAGCAACGCGGCCTTTTTACGGTTCCTGGCCTTTTGCTGGCCTTTTGCTCACATGTTACC
GTCGACGATGTAGGTCACGGTCTCGAAGCCGCGGTGCGGGTGCCAGGGCGTGCCCTTGGGCTCCCCGGGC
GCGTACTCCACCTCACCCATCTGGTCCATCATGATGAACGGGTCGAGGTGGCGGTAGTTGATCCCGGCGA
ACGCGCGGCGCACCGGGAAGCCCTCGCCCTCGAAACCGCTGGGCGCGGTGGTCACGGTGAGCACGGGACG
TGCGACGGCGTCGGCGGGTGCGGATACGCGGGGCAGCGTCAGCGGGTTCTCGACGGTCACGGCGGGCATG
TCGACAAGCCGAACATATGGGCGCGCCTAGTATGTATGTAAGTTAATAAAACCCATTTTTGCGGAAAGTA
GATAAAAAAAACATTTTTTTTTTTTACTGCACTGGATATCATTGAACTTATCTGATCAGTTTTAAATTTA
CTTCGATCCAAGGGTATTTGATGTACCAGGTTCTTTCGATTACCTCTCACTCAAAATGACATTCCACTCA
AAGTCAGCGCTGTTTGCCTCCTTCTCTGTCCACAGAAATATCGCCGTCTCTTTCGCCGCTGCGTCCGCTA
TCTCTTTCGCCACCGTTTGTAGCGTTACGTAGCGTCAATGTCCGCCTTCAGTTGCATTTTGTCAGCGGTT
TCGTGACGAAGCTCCAAGCGGTTTACGCCATCAATTAAACACAAAGTGCTGTGCCAAAACTCCTCTCGCT
TCTTATTTTTGTTTGTTTTTTGAGTGATTGGGGTGGTGATTGGTTTTGGGTGGGTAAGCAGGGGAAAGTG
TGAAAAATCCCGGCAATGGGCCAAGAGGATCAGGAGCTATTAATTCGCGGAGGCAGCAAACACCCATCTG
CCGAGCATCTGAACAATGTGAGTAGTACATGTGCATACATCTTAAGTTCACTTGATCTATAGGAACTGCG
ATTGCAACATCAAATTGTATGCGGCGTGAGAACTGCGACCCACAAAAATCCCAAACCGCAATTGCACAAA
CAAATAGTGACACGAAACAGATTATTCTGGTAGCTGTTCTCGCTATATAAGACAATTTTTGAGATCATAT
CATGATCAAGACATCTAAAGGCATTCATTTTCGACTATATTCTTTTTTACAAAAAATATAACAACCAGAT
ATTTTAAGCTGATCCTAGATGCACAAAAAATAAATAAAAGTATAAACCTACTTCGTAGGATACTTCGGGG
TACTTTTTGTTCGGGGTTAGATGAGCATAACGCTAGTAGTTGATATTTGAGATCCCCTATCATTGCAGGG
TGACAGCGGAGCGGCTTCGCAGAGCTGCATTAACCAGGGCTTCGGGCAGGCCAAAAACTACGGCACGCTC
CGGCCACCCAGTCCGCCGGAGGACTCCGGTTCAGGGAGCGGCCAACTAGCCGAGAACCTCACCTATGCCT
GGCACAATATGGACATCTTTGGGGCGGTCAATCAGCCGGGCTCCGGATGGCGGCAGCTGGTCAACCGGAC
ACGCGGACTATTCTGCAACGAGCGACACATACCGGCGCCCAGGAAACATTTGCTCAAGAACGGTGAGTTT
CTATTCGCAGTCGGCTGATCTGTGTGAAATCTTAATAAAGGGTCCAATTACCAATTTGAAACTCAGTTTG
CGGCGTGGCCTATCCGGGCGAACTTTTGGCCGTGATGGGCAGTTCCGGTGCCGGAAAGACGACCCTGCTG
AATGCCCTTGCCTTTCGATCGCCGCAGGGCATCCAAGTATCGCCATCCGGGATGCGACTGCTCAATGGCC
AACCTGTGGACGCCAAGGAGATGCAGGCCAGGTGCGCCTATGTCCAGCAGGATGACCTCTTTATCGGCTC
CCTAACGGCCAGGGAACACCTGATTTTCCAAGCCATGGTGCGGATGCCACGACATCTGACCTATCGGCAG
CGAGTGGCCCGCGTGGATCAGGTGATCCAGGAGCTTTCGCTCAGCAAATGTCAGCACACGATCATCGGTG
TGCCCGGCAGGGTGAAAGGTCTGTCCGGCGGAGAAAGGAAGCGTCTGGCATTCGCCTCCGAGGCTCTAAC
CGATCCGCCGCTTCTGATCTGCGATGAGCCCACCTCCGGACTGGACTCCTTTACCGCCCACAGCGTCGTC
CAGGTGCTGAAGAAGCTGTCGCAGAAGGGCAAGACCGTCATCCTGACCATTCATCAGCCGTCTTCCGAGC
TGTTTGAGCTCTTTGACAAGATCCTTCTGATGGCCGAGGGCAGGGTAGCTTTCTTGGGCACTCCCAGCGA
AGCCGTCGACTTCTTTTCCTAGTGAGTTCGATGTGTTTATTAAGGGTATCTAGTATTACATAACATCTCA
ACTCCTATCCAGCGTGGGTGCCCAGTGTCCTACCAACTACAATCCGGCGGACTTTTACGTACAGGTGTTG
GCCGTTGTGCCCGGACGGGAGATCGAGTCCCGTGATCGGATCGCCAAGATATGCGACAATTTTGCCATTA
GCAAAGTAGCCCGGGATATGGAGCAGTTGTTGGCCACCAAAAATCTGGAGAAGCCACTGGAGCAGCCGGA
GAATGGGTACACCTACAAGGCCACCTGGTTCATGCAGTTCCGGGCGGTCCTGTGGCGATCCTGGCTGTCG
GTGCTCAAGGAACCACTCCTCGTAAAAGTGCGACTTATTCAGACAACGGTGAGTGGTTCCAGTGGAAACA
AATGATATAACGCTTACAATTCTTGGAAACAAATTCGCTAGATTTTAGATAGAATTGCCTGATTCCACAC
CCTTCTTAGTTTTTTTCAATGAGATGTATAGTTTATAGTTTTGCAGAAGATAAATAAATTTCATTTAACT
CGCGAATATTAATGAGATGCGAGTAACATTTTAATTTGCAGATGGTTGCCATCTTGATTGGCCTCATCTT
TTTGGGCCAACAACTCACGCAAGTGGGTGTGATGAATATCAACGGAGCCATCTTCCTCTTCCTGACCAAC
ATGACCTTTCAAAACGTCTTTGCCACGATAAATGTAAGTCATGTTTAGAATACATTTGCATTTCAATAAT
TTACTAACTTTCTAATGAATCGATTCGATTTAGGTGTTCACCTCAGAGCTGCCAGTTTTTATGAGGGAGG
CCCGAAGTCGACTTTATCGCTGTGACACATACTTTCTGGGCAAAACGATTGCCGAATTGCCGCTTTTTCT
CACAGTGCCACTGGTCTTCACGGCGATTGCCTATCCGATGATCGGACTGCGGGCCGGAGTGCTGCACTTC
TTCAACTGCCTGGCGCTGGTCACTCTGGTGGCCAATGTGTCAACGTCCTTCGGATATCTAATATCCTGCG
CCAGCTCCTCGACCTCGATGGCGCTGTCTGTGGGTCCGCCGGTTATCATACCATTCCTGCTCTTTGGCGG
CTTCTTCTTGAACTCGGGCTCGGTGCCAGTATACCTCAAATGGTTGTCGTACCTCTCATGGTTCCGTTAC
GCCAACGAGGGTCTGCTGATTAACCAATGGGCGGACGTGGAGCCGGGCGAAATTAGCTGCACATCGTCGA
ACACCACGTGCCCCAGTTCGGGCAAGGTCATCCTGGAGACGCTTAACTTCTCCGCCGCCGATCTGCCGCT
GGACTACGTGGGTCTGGCCATTCTCATCGTGAGCTTCCGGGTGCTCGCATATCTGGCTCTAAGACTTCGG
GCCCGACGCAAGGAGTAGCCGACATATATCCGAAATAACTGCTTGTTTTTTTTTTTTACCATTATTACCA
TCGTGTTTACTGTTTATTGCCCCCTCAAAAAGCTAATGTAATTATATTTGTGCCAATAAAAACAAGATAT
GACCTATAGAATACAAGTATTTCCCCTTCGAACATCCCCACAAGTAGACTTTGGATTTGTCTTCTAACCA
AAAGACTTACACACCTGCATACCTTACATCAAAAACTCGTTTATCGCTACATAAAACACCGGGATATATT
TTTTATATACATACTTTTCAAATCGCGCGCCCTCTTCATAATTCACCTCCACCACACCACGTTTCGTAGT
TGCTCTTTCGCTGTCTCCCACCCGCTCTCCGCAACACATTCACCTTTTGTTCGACGACCTTGGAGCGACT
GTCGTTAGTTCCGCGCGATTCGGTTCGCTCAAATGGTTCCGAGTGGTTCATTTCGTCTCAATAGAAATTA
GTAATAAATATTTGTATGTACAATTTATTTGCTCCAATATATTTGTATATATTTCCCTCACAGCTATATT
TATTCTAATTTAATATTATGACTTTTTAAGGTAATTTTTTGTGACCTGTTCGGAGTGATTAGCGTTACAA
TTTGAACTGAAAGTGACATCCAGTGTTTGTTCCTTGTGTAGATGCATCTCAAAAAAATGGTGGGCATAAT
AGTGTTGTTTATATATATCAAAAATAACAACTATAATAATAAGAATACATTTAATTTAGAAAATGCTTGG
ATTTCACTGGAACTAGGGCGCGCCTCCGGAACATAATGGTGCAGGGCGCTGACTTCCGCGTTTCCAGACT
TTACGAAACACGGAAACCGAAGACCATTCATGTTGTTGCTCAGGTCGCAGACGTTTTGCAGCAGCAGTCG
CTTCACGTTCGCTCGCGTATCGGTGATTCATTCTGCTAACCAGTAAGGCAACCCCGCCAGCCTAGCCGGG
TCCTCAACGACAGGAGCACGATCATGCGCACCCGTGGCCAGGGCCGCAAGCTTGCATGCCTGCAGGTCGG
AGTACTGTCCTCCGAGCGGAGTACTGTCCTCCGAGCGGAGTACTGTCCTCCGAGCGGAGTACTGTCCTCC
GAGCGGAGTACTGTCCTCCGAGCGGAGACTCTAGCCCTAGGGCATGCCTGCAGGTCGGAGTACTGTCCTC
CGAGCGGAGTACTGTCCTCCGAGCGGAGTACTGTCCTCCGAGCGGAGTACTGTCCTCCGAGCGGAGTACT
GTCCTCCGAGCGGAGACTCTAGCGCTAGCGCATGCCTGCAGGTCGGAGTACTGTCCTCCGAGCGGAGTAC
TGTCCTCCGAGCGGAGTACTGTCCTCCGAGCGGAGTACTGTCCTCCGAGCGGAGTACTGTCCTCCGAGCG
GAGACTCTAGCACTAGTGCATGCCTGCAGGTCGGAGTACTGTCCTCCGAGCGGAGTACTGTCCTCCGAGC
GGAGTACTGTCCTCCGAGCGGAGTACTGTCCTCCGAGCGGAGTACTGTCCTCCGAGCGGAGACTCTAGCG
ACGTCGAGCGCCGGAGTATAAATAGAGGCGCTTCGTCTACGGAGCGACAATTCAATTCAAACAAGCAAAG
TGAACACGTCGCTAAGCGAAAGCTAAGCAAATAAACAAGCGCAGCTGAACAAGCTAAACAATCTGCAGTA
AAGTGCAAGTTAAAGTGAATCAATTAAAAGTAACCAGCAACCAAGTAAATCAACTGCAACTACTGAAATC
TGCCAAGAAGTAATTATTGAATACAAGAAGAGAACTCTGAATAGATCTAAAAGGTAGGTTCAACCACTGA
TGCCTAGGCACACCGAAACGACTAACCCTAATTCTTATCCTTTACTTCAGGCGGCCGCAGGCCTAGGTAC
CTCGAGCTCTAGAATCAACATGGATTATGGAGGCGCCCTGAGTGCCGTTGGGCGCGAGCTGCTATTTGTA
ACGAACCCAGTAGTCGTCAATGGCTCTGTACTTGTGCCTGAGGACCAGTGTTACTGCGCGGGCTGGATTG
AGTCGCGTGGCACAAACGGTGCCCAAACGGCGTCGAACGTGCTGCAATGGCTTGCTGCTGGCTTCTCCAT
CCTACTGCTTATGTTTTACGCCTACCAAACATGGAAGTCAACCTGCGGCTGGGAGGAGATCTATGTGTGC
GCTATCGAGATGGTCAAGGTGATTCTCGAGTTCTTCTTCGAGTTTAAGAACCCGTCCATGCTGTATCTAG
CCACAGGCCACCGCGTCCAGTGGTTGCGTTACGCCGAGTGGCTTCTCACCTGCCCGGTCATTCTCATTCA
CCTGTCAAACCTGACGGGCTTGTCCAACGACTACAGCAGGCGCACCATGGGTCTGCTTGTGTCTTGTATT
GGCACAATTGTGTGGGGCGCCACTTCCGCCATGGCCACCGGATACGTCAAGGTCATCTTCTTCTGCCTGG
GTCTGTGTTATGGTGCTAACACGTTCTTTCACGCTGCCAAGGCCTACATCGAGGGTTACCACACCGTGCC
GAAGGGCCGGTGTCGCCAGGTGGTGACTGGCATGGCTTGGCTCTTCTTCGTATCATGGGGTATGTTCCCC
ATCCTGTTCATCCTCGGCCCCGAGGGCTTCGGCGTCCTGAGCGTGTACGGCTCCACCGTCGGCCACACCA
TCATTGACCTGATGTCGAAGAACTGCTGGGGTCTGCTCGGCCACTACCTGCGCGTGCTGATCCACGAGCA
TATCCTCATCCACGGCGACATTCGCAAGACCACCAAATTGAACATTGGTGGCACTGAGATTGAGGTCGAG
ACGCTGGTGGAGGACGAGGCCGAGGCTGGCGCGGTACCCGCGGCCGCCACCTAAACCGGTACTAGAGGAT
CTTTGTGAAGGAACCTTACTTCTGTGGTGTGACATAATTGGACAAACTACCTACAGAGATTTAAAGCTCT
AAGGTAAATATAAAATTTTTAAGTGTATAATGTGTTAAACTACTGATTCTAATTGTTTGTGTATTTTAGA
TTCCAACCTATGGAACTGATGAATGGGAGCAGTGGTGGAATGCCTTTAATGAGGAAAACCTGTTTTGCTC
AGAAGAAATGCCATCTAGTGATGATGAGGCTACTGCTGACTCTCAACATTCTACTCCTCCAAAAAAGAAG
AGAAAGGTAGAAGACCCCAAGGACTTTCCTTCAGAATTGCTAAGTTTTTTGAGTCATGCTGTGTTTAGTA
ATAGAACTCTTGCTTGCTTTGCTATTTACACCACAAAGGAAAAAGCTGCACTGCTATACAAGAAAATTAT
GGAAAAATATTTGATGTATAGTGCCTTGACTAGAGATCATAATCAGCCATACCACATTTGTAGAGGTTTT
ACTTGCTTTAAAAAACCTCCCACACCTCCCCCTGAACCTGAAACATAAAATGAATGCAATTGTTGTTGTT
AACTTGTTTATTGCAGCTTATAATGGTTACAAATAAAGCAATAGCATCACAAATTTCACAAATAAAGCAT
TTTTTTCACTGCATTCTAGTTGTGGTTTGTCCAAACTCATCAATGTATCTTATCATGTCTGGATCGATCT
GGCCGGCCGTTTAAACGAATTCTTGAAGACGAAAGGGCCTCGTGATACGCCTATTTTTATAGGTTAATGT
CATGATAATAATGGTTTCTTA
