>Addgene plasmid #69874 | pRK010 | addgene partial sequence | sequence record 126131 | pCasper-hs 5'-GCAACTACTGAAATCTGCCAAG-3'
GAAGAGACTCTGAATAGATCTAAAAGGTAGGTTCAACCACTGATGCCTAGGCACACCGAAACGACTAACC
CTAATTCTTATCCTTTACTTCAGGCGGCCGCAGGCCTAGGTACCTCGAGCTCTAGAATCAACATGGATTA
TGGAGGCGCCCTGAGTGCCGTTGGGCGCGAGCTGCTATTTGTAACGAACCCAGTAGTCGTCAATGGCTCT
GTACTTGTGCCTGAGGACCAGTGTTACTGCGCGGGCTGGATTGAGTCGCGTGGCACAAACGGTGCCCAAA
CGGCGTCGAACGTGCTGCAATGGCTTGCTGCTGGCTTCTCCATCCTACTGCTTATGTTTTACGCCTACCA
AACATGGAAGTCAACCTGCGGCTGGGAGGAGATCTATGTGTGCGCTATCGAGATGGTCAAGGTGATTCTC
GAGTTCTTCTTCGAGTTTAAGAACCCGTCCATGCTGTATCTAGCCACAGGCCACCGCGTCCAGTGGTTGC
GTTACGCCGAGTGGCTTCTCACCTGCCCGGTCATTCTCATTCACCTGTCAAACCTGACGGGCTTGTCCAA
CGACTACAGCAGGCGCACCATGGGTCTGCTTGTGTCTTGTATTGGCACAATTGTGTGGGGCGCCACTTCC
GCCATGGCCACCGGATACGTCAAGGTCATCTTCTTCTGCCTGGGTCTGTGTTATGGTGCTAACACGTTCT
TTCACGCTGCCAAGGCCTACATCGAGGGTTACCACACCGTGCCGAAGGGCCGGTGTCGCCAGGTGGTGAC
TGGCATGGCTTGGCTCTTCTTCGTATCATGGGGTATGTTCCCCATCCTGTTCATC
