>Addgene plasmid #69874 | pRK010 | addgene partial sequence | sequence record 126132 | SV40-splice-R2 5'-CACAAACAATTAGAATCAGTAG-3'
TTAAATTTTATATTTACCTTAGAGCTTTAAATCTCTGTAGGTAGTTTGTCCAATTATGTCACACCACAGA
AGTAAGGTTCCTTCACAAAGATCCTCTAGTACCGGTTTAGGTGGCGGCCGCGGGTACCGCGCCAGCCTCG
GCCTCGTCCTCCACCAGCGTCTCGACCTCAATCTCAGTGCCACCAATGTTCAATTTGGTGGTCTTGCGAA
TGTCGCCGTGGATGAGGATATGCTCGTGGATCAGCACGCGCAGGTAGTGGCCGAGCAGACCCCAGCAGTT
CTTCGACATCAGGTCAATGATGGTGTGGCCGACGGTGGAGCCGTACACGCTCAGGACGCCGAAGCCCTCG
GGGCCGAGGATGAACAGGATGGGGAACATACCCCATGATACGAAGAAGAGCCAAGCCATGCCAGTCACCA
CCTGGCGACACCGGCCCTTCGGCACGGTGTGGTAACCCTCGATGTAGGCCTTGGCAGCGTGAAAGAACGT
GTTAGCACCATAACACAGACCCAGGCAGAAGAAGATGACCTTGACGTATCCGGTGGCCATGGCGGAAGTG
GCGCCCCACACAATTGTGCCAATACAAGACACAAGCAGACCCATGGTGCGCCTGCTGTAGTCGTTGGACA
AGCCCGTCAGGTTTGACAGGTGAATGAGAATGACCGGGCAGGTGAGAAGCCACTCGGCGTAACGCAACCA
CTGGACGCGGTGGCCTGTGGCTAGATACAGCATGGACGGGTTCTTAAACTCGAAGAAGAACTCGAGAATC
ACCTTGACCATCTCGATAGCGCACACATAGATCTCCTCCCAGCCGCAGGTTGACTTCCATGTTTGGTAGG
CGTAAAACATAAGC
